Addgene plasmid #153513: pAGM9121_TwinStrep
Purpose: TwinStrep C-terminal Tag Donor Plasmid
Depositing lab: Sylvestre Marillonnet. Depositing organization: Leibniz Institute of Plant Biochemistry (IPB). Publication: A modular two yeast species secretion system for the production and preparative application of unspecific peroxygenases. Pullmann P, Knorrscheidt A, Munch J, Palme PR, Hoehenwarter W, Marillonnet S, Alcalde M, Westermann B, Weissenborn MJ. Commun Biol. 2021 May 12;4(1):562. doi: 10.1038/s42003-021-02076-3. PubMed 33980981.
Backbone
  Vector backbone: pAGM9121
  Vector type: Synthetic Biology
Growth in bacteria
  Bacterial resistance: Spectinomycin, 50 μg/mL
  Growth temperature: 37°C
  Growth strain: DH5alpha
  Copy number: High Copy
Gene/Insert
  Gene/Insert name: TwinStrep
  Species: Synthetic
  Cloning method: Restriction Enzyme; 5′ cloning site Unknown (unknown if destroyed)
Terms and licenses: Academic/Nonprofit Terms; Industry Terms: Not Available to Industry
Depositor comments: Please visit https://www.biorxiv.org/content/10.1101/2020.07.22.216432v1 for bioRxiv preprint.
How to cite: pAGM9121_TwinStrep was a gift from Sylvestre Marillonnet (Addgene plasmid # 153513 ; http://n2t.net/addgene:153513 ; RRID:Addgene_153513)
