[The description below was written by a language model from this plasmid's Addgene catalogue record and pLannotate feature annotations shown in this document.]
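Description:
pAGM9121_TwinStrep is a small (about 2.2 kb) synthetic-biology donor plasmid built on the pAGM9121 backbone. It serves as a part-storage module carrying a synthetic TwinStrep sequence intended for use as a C-terminal tag. It is propagated in E. coli from a high-copy ColE1/pUC-type origin of replication and selected with spectinomycin. The resistance is provided by an aadA aminoglycoside adenylyltransferase gene (annotated as SmR), which confers resistance to both spectinomycin and streptomycin. Upstream of this marker the annotation detects a fragment of the class 1 integron Pc promoter and a short remnant of the gentamicin acetyltransferase gene. These are most plausibly leftovers of the integron-derived cassette from which the marker was taken, with the Pc element likely driving aadA expression. The gentamicin fragment is far too short to be functional.

The automated feature table does not annotate the TwinStrep insert itself, so its exact position, flanking restriction sites and any overhangs are not documented; the catalogue lists the cloning sites as unknown. The Twin-Strep tag is generally a tandem arrangement of two Strep-tag II motifs joined by a linker, and it binds engineered streptavidin resins for affinity purification and detection. No promoter or terminator for expression of the tag is recorded, consistent with a donor role. The tag module would be excised and assembled in frame behind a coding sequence in a separate expression vector. The associated work concerns a modular secretion system in two yeast species for producing unspecific peroxygenases, which suggests the part is used to append a purification tag to such secreted enzymes.
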