Features (pLannotate 1.2.2; 4 found; start..end, strand, type, name):
     23..46      +  promoter       Pc promoter (fragment): intI1 (promoter lies within the coding sequence); class 1 integron promoter
    222..278     +  CDS            GmR (fragment): gentamycin acetyltransferase; aacC1; confers resistance to gentamycin
    289..1076    +  CDS            SmR (fragment): aminoglycoside adenylyltransferase (Murphy, 1985); aadA; confers resistance to spectinomycin and streptomycin
   1417..2005    +  rep_origin     ori: high-copy-number ColE1/pMB1/pBR322/pUC origin of replication
>Addgene plasmid #153513 | pAGM9121_TwinStrep | addgene full sequence | sequence record 310846 | Addgene NGS Result
GTGCCGAGGCACGAACCCAGTGGACATAAGCCTGTTCGGTTCGTAAGCTGTAATGCAAGTAGCGTATGCG
CTCACGCAACTGGTCCAGAACCTTGACCGAACGCAGCGGTGGTAACGGCGCAGTGGCGGTTTTCATGGCT
TGTTATGACTGTTTTTTTGGGGTACAGTCTATGCCTCGGGCATCCAAGCAGCAAGCGCGTTACGCCGTGG
GTCGATGTTTGATGTTATGGAGCAGCAACGATGTTACGCAGCAGGGCAGTCGCCCTAAAACAAAGTTAAA
CATCATGGGGGAAGCGGTGATCGCCGAAGTATCGACTCAACTATCAGAGGTAGTTGGCGTCATCGAGCGC
CATCTCGAACCGACGTTGCTGGCCGTACATTTGTACGGCTCCGCAGTGGATGGCGGCCTGAAGCCACACA
GCGATATTGATTTGCTGGTTACGGTGACCGTAAGGCTTGATGAAACAACGCGGCGAGCTTTGATCAACGA
CCTTTTGGAAACTTCGGCTTCCCCTGGAGAGAGCGAGATTCTCCGCGCTGTAGAAGTCACCATTGTTGTG
CACGACGACATCATTCCGTGGCGTTATCCAGCTAAGCGCGAACTGCAATTTGGAGAATGGCAGCGCAATG
ACATTCTTGCAGGTATCTTCGAGCCAGCCACGATCGACATTGATCTGGCTATCTTGCTGACAAAAGCAAG
AGAACATAGCGTTGCCTTGGTAGGTCCAGCGGCGGAGGAACTCTTTGATCCGGTTCCTGAACAGGATCTA
TTTGAGGCGCTAAATGAAACCTTAACGCTATGGAACTCGCCGCCCGACTGGGCTGGCGATGAGCGAAATG
TAGTGCTTACGTTGTCCCGCATTTGGTACAGCGCAGTAACCGGCAAAATCGCGCCGAAGGATGTCGCTGC
CGACTGGGCAATGGAGCGCCTGCCGGCCCAGTATCAGCCCGTCATACTTGAAGCTAGACAGGCTTATCTT
GGACAAGAAGAAGATCGCTTGGCCTCGCGCGCAGATCAGTTGGAAGAATTTGTCCATTACGTGAAAGGCG
AGATCACCAAGGTAGTCGGCAAATAATGTCTAGCTAGAAATTCGTTCAAGCCGACGCCGCTTCGCGGCGC
GGCTTAACTCAAGCGTTAGATGCACTAAGCACATAATTGCTCACAGCCAAACTATCAGGTCAAGTCTGCT
TTTATTATTTTTAAGCGTGCATAATAAGCCCTACACAAATTGGGAGATATATCATGCTGTCAGACCAAGT
TTACTCATATATACTTTAGATTGATTTAAAACTTCATTTTTAATTTAAAAGGATCTAGGTGAAGATCCTT
TTTGATAATCTCATGACCAAAATCCCTTAACGTGAGTTTTCGTTCCACTGAGCGTCAGACCCCGTAGAAA
AGATCAAAGGATCTTCTTGAGATCCTTTTTTTCTGCGCGTAATCTGCTGCTTGCAAACAAAAAAACCACC
GCTACCAGCGGTGGTTTGTTTGCCGGATCAAGAGCTACCAACTCTTTTTCCGAAGGTAACTGGCTTCAGC
AGAGCGCAGATACCAAATACTGTTCTTCTAGTGTAGCCGTAGTTAGGCCACCACTTCAAGAACTCTGTAG
CACCGCCTACATACCTCGCTCTGCTAATCCTGTTACCAGTGGCTGCTGCCAGTGGCGATAAGTCGTGTCT
TACCGGGTTGGACTCAAGACGATAGTTACCGGATAAGGCGCAGCGGTCGGGCTGAACGGGGGGTTCGTGC
ACACAGCCCAGCTTGGAGCGAACGACCTACACCGAACTGAGATACCTACAGCGTGAGCTATGAGAAAGCG
CCACGCTTCCCGAAGGGAGAAAGGCGGACAGGTATCCGGTAAGCGGCAGGGTCGGAACAGGAGAGCGCAC
GAGGGAGCTTCCAGGGGGAAACGCCTGGTATCTTTATAGTCCTGTCGGGTTTCGCCACCTCTGACTTGAG
CGTCGATTTTTGTGATGCTCGTCAGGGGGGCGGAGCCTATGGAAAAACGCCAGCAACGCGGCCTTTTTAC
GGTTCCTGCACTCTGTGGTCTCATTCGGGTGGTTCTGCTTGGTCACATCCACAATTTGAAAAAGGTGGAG
GTTCAGGTGGAGGTTCGGGTGGTTCTGCTTGGTCACATCCACAATTTGAAAAATAGGCTTCGAGACCACG
AA
